Addgene plasmid #229496: JD179
Purpose: Adenoviral helper plasmid containing inducible E2A and L4-22k/33k genes and constitutive VA RNA I gene
Depositing lab: Nerea Zabaleta. Depositing organization: Schepens Eye Research Institute. Publication: E2A, VA RNA I, and L4-22k adenoviral helper genes are sufficient for AAV production in HEK293 cells. Doshi J, Couto E, Staiti J, Vandenberghe LH, Zabaleta N. Mol Ther Methods Clin Dev. 2024 Nov 13;32(4):101376. doi: 10.1016/j.omtm.2024.101376. eCollection 2024 Dec 12. PubMed 39670178.
Backbone
  Vector backbone: pBluescript
  Backbone size w/o insert (bp): 3053
  Vector type: Mammalian Expression, Adenoviral, AAV
Growth in bacteria
  Bacterial resistance: Ampicillin, 100 μg/mL
  Growth temperature: 37°C
  Growth strain: NEB Stable
  Copy number: High Copy
Gene/Insert
  Gene/Insert name: E2A, L4-22k/33k, VA RNA I
  Species: Synthetic
  Insert size (bp): 5711
  Promoter: Tre (E2A, L4-22k/33k). Wt promoter (VA RNA I), ETR (mCitrine)
  Cloning method: Gibson Cloning
Terms and licenses: Academic/Nonprofit Terms; Industry Terms: Not Available to Industry
Depositor comments: 5' Cloning Site: AgeI (Destroyed), 3' Cloning Site: HindIII (Destroyed)
How to cite: JD179 was a gift from Nerea Zabaleta (Addgene plasmid # 229496 ; http://n2t.net/addgene:229496 ; RRID:Addgene_229496)
