[The description below was written by a language model from this plasmid's Addgene catalogue record and pLannotate feature annotations shown in this document.]
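Description:
JD179 is a minimal adenoviral helper plasmid built on a pBluescript backbone, intended for transfection into mammalian producer cells to support AAV production. It is propagated in E. coli as a high-copy plasmid through a ColE1/pUC-type origin with ampicillin selection (AmpR under its own bla promoter). It retains the usual pBluescript remnants: an f1 origin, lac promoter/operator and lacZα fragments, and flanking T3 and T7 phage promoters. The sequenced record is about 8.6 kb, consistent with the listed backbone and an insert of roughly 5.7 kb assembled by Gibson cloning.

The payload reduces the adenoviral helper functions to three components. A central tetracycline response element with seven tetO repeats is flanked by minimal promoter fragments facing opposite directions, which suggests a bidirectional Tet-inducible unit. On one side it drives the E2A gene encoding the single-stranded DNA-binding protein (DBP), terminated by a bGH poly(A) signal. On the other side it drives the L4-22k/33k region, annotated as the adenovirus packaging protein 2 and 33K reading frames, followed by an SV40 poly(A) signal. Expression of both therefore depends on a Tet transactivator, which is not annotated on this plasmid and would presumably be supplied separately. The VA RNA I gene is carried under its wild-type promoter for constitutive expression and is separated from the neighbouring cassette by bacterial rrnG and T7 terminators. A separate mCitrine yellow fluorescent reporter with an SV40 poly(A) signal sits downstream of a minimal TATA-box promoter. The record describes its promoter as "ETR" but gives no further detail about this element or its regulator.

The associated work used such constructs to show that E2A, VA RNA I and L4-22k are sufficient helper genes for AAV production in HEK293 cells.
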