Features (pLannotate 1.2.2; 27 found; start..end, strand, type, name):
     95..116     +  protein_bind   CAP binding site: CAP binding activates transcription in the presence of cAMP. E. coli catabolite activator protein
    131..161     +  promoter       lac promoter: promoter for the E. coli lac operon
    169..185     +  protein_bind   lac operator: The lac repressor binds to the lac operator to inhibit transcription in E. coli. This inhibition can be relieved by adding lactose or isopropyl-β-D-thiogalactopyranoside (IPTG). lac repressor encoded by lacI
    230..248     +  promoter       T3 promoter: promoter for bacteriophage T3 RNA polymerase
    446..602     +  ncRNA          VA: Accession: RF00102 - VA RNA
    723..859     -  terminator     rrnG terminator: transcription terminator from the E. coli ribosomal RNA rrnG operon (Albrechtsen et al., 1991)
    889..935     -  terminator     T7 terminator: transcription terminator for bacteriophage T7 RNA polymerase
    958..1027    +  CDS            large T antigen (fragment): large T antigen from SV40 (simian virus 40)
   1050..1171    +  polyA_signal   SV40 poly(A) signal: SV40 polyadenylation signal
   1224..1523    -  CDS            SF33K_ADE41 (fragment): Experimental evidence at transcript level: Swiss-Prot protein existence level 2. Probably functions as the small terminase that is part of the molecular motor that translocates genomic DNA in empty capsid during DNA packaging. This motor is located at a unique vertex and comprises at least the IVa2 ATPase, the small terminase 33K and probably a portal. Forms a ring-like structure of about 17 nm in which genomic DNA is translocated into the capsid. Stimulates IVa2 ATPase activity in the presence of the viral genome. Once the DNA is packaged, the terminase detaches: the 33K protein is present in
   1525..2106    -  CDS            PKG2_ADE05: Experimental evidence at protein level: Swiss-Prot protein existence level 1. Component of the packaging machinery which encapsidates the viral DNA into preformed capsids and transcriptional activator of the viral major late promoter (MLP). Binds, along with packaging proteins 1 and 3, to the specific packaging sequence on the left end of viral genomic DNA and plays an active role in packaging of the viral genome into preformed capsids. Specifically binds to the 5'-TTTG-3' nucleotides of the repeats making up the packaging sequence. Forms a transcription factor called DEF-A through cooperative
   2251..2296    -  promoter       TRE3GV promoter (fragment): 3rd-generation Tet-responsive promoter that can be activated by binding of Tet-On® 3G, optimized for retroviral and lentiviral vectors
   2310..2580    +  protein_bind   tetracycline response element: contains seven copies of the tetracycline operator tetO tetracycline repressor TetR
   2620..2654    +  promoter       minimal CMV promoter (fragment): human cytomegalovirus (CMV) immediate early promoter
   2728..2811    -  CDS            L4 (fragment): SHUT_ADE02 - Experimental evidence at protein level: Swiss-Prot protein existence level 1. Protein that inhibits host translation while promoting late viral translation by ribosome shunting. Blocks host cap-dependent translation by binding to eIF4G, displacing MKNK1 from cap initiation complexes and preventing EIF4E phosphorylation. Binds to the tripartite leader sequence of viral late mRNAs and recruits host eIF4G, PABPC1/poly-A binding protein and 40S ribosomes subunits on viral mRNAs, allowing ribosome shunting and efficient translation of late viral mRNAs even though conventional translati
   2832..4418    +  CDS            DBP: DNB2_ADE02 - Experimental evidence at protein level: Swiss-Prot protein existence level 1. Plays a role in the elongation phase of viral strand displacement replication by unwinding the template in an ATP- independent fashion, employing its capacity to form multimers. Also enhances the rate of initiation. Released from template upon second strand synthesis. Assembles in complex with viral pTP, viral pol, host NFIA and host POU2F1/OCT1 on viral origin of replication. Covers the whole ssDNA genome during synthesis. The complementary strand synthesis induces its release from DNA template. May inh
   4458..4569    +  polyA_signal   bGH poly(A) signal: bovine growth hormone polyadenylation signal
   4697..4818    +  polyA_signal   SV40 poly(A) signal: SV40 polyadenylation signal
   4871..5587    -  CDS            mCitrine: mCitrine is a basic (constitutively fluorescent) yellow fluorescent protein published in 2001, derived from Aequorea victoria.
   5766..5782    -  promoter       minP (fragment): minimal TATA-box promoter with low basal activity
   6028..6046    -  promoter       T7 promoter: promoter for bacteriophage T7 RNA polymerase
   6049..6206    +  CDS            lacZα (fragment): LacZα fragment of β-galactosidase; lacZ fragment
   6238..6666    -  rep_origin     f1 ori (sequence partly withheld): f1 bacteriophage origin of replication; arrow indicates direction of (+) strand synthesis
   6693..6797    +  promoter       AmpR promoter: bla
   6798..7658    +  CDS            AmpR: β-lactamase; bla; confers resistance to ampicillin, carbenicillin, and related antibiotics
   7829..8417    +  rep_origin     ori: high-copy-number ColE1/pMB1/pBR322/pUC origin of replication
   8600..82      +  CDS            lacI (fragment) (across the origin): lac repressor; lacI; The lac repressor binds to the lac operator to inhibit transcription in E. coli. This inhibition can be relieved by adding lactose or isopropyl-β-D-thiogalactopyranoside (IPTG).
>Addgene plasmid #229496 | JD179 | addgene full sequence | sequence record 455847 | Addgene NGS Result
GCAAACCGCCTCTCCCCGCGCGTTGGCCGATTCATTAATGCAGCTGGCACGACAGGTTTCCCGACTGGAA
AGCGGGCAGTGAGCGCAACGCAATTAATGTGAGTTAGCTCACTCATTAGGCACCCCAGGCTTTACACTTT
ATGCTTCCGGCTCGTATGTTGTGTGGAATTGTGAGCGGATAACAATTTCACACAGGAAACAGCTATGACC
ATGATTACGCCAAGCGCGCAATTAACCCTCACTAAAGGGAACCTCCCCCAATTCCTTAACCCTAGAAAGA
TAATCATATTGTGACGTACGTTAAAGATAATCATGCGTAAAATTGACGCATGAGGTCTGAAGAGGAGTTT
ACGTCCAGCCAAAGCTCCATGGTCGGGACGCTCTGGCCGGTGAGGCGTGCGCAGTCGTTGACGCTCTAGA
CCGTGCAAAAGGAGAGCCTGTAAGCGGGCACTCTTCCGTGGTCTGGTGGATAAATTCGCAAGGGTATCAT
GGCGGACGACCGGGGTTCGAACCCCGGATCCGGCCGTCCGCCGTGATCCATGCGGTTACCGCCCGCGTGT
CGAACCCAGGTGTGCGACGTCAGACAACGGGGGAGCGCTCCTTTTGGCTTCCTTCCAGGCGCGGCGGCTG
CTGCGCTAGCTTTTTTGGCCACTGGCCGCGCGCGGCGTAAGCGGTTAGGCTGGATCGAAATCGAGAGATC
GCCTGCAGGATAGCTGACGACCTTAAGGATAAATTTCTGGTAAGGAGGACACGTATGGAAGTGGGCAAGT
TGGGGAAGCCGTATCCGTTGCTGAATCTGGCATATGTGGGAGTATAAGACGCGCAGCGTCGCATCAGGCA
TTTTTTTCTGCGCCAATGCCGGTAGATAGCAATCCGGCCCGAGGGGCACAAAAAACCCCTCAAGACCCGT
TTAGAGGCCCCAAGGGGTTATGCTACGATACCGATAGAGATGGGCCAATACCACATTTGTAGAGGTTTTA
CTTGCTTTAAAAAACCTCCCACACCTCCCCCTGAACCTGAAACATAAAATGAATGCAATTGTTGTTGTTA
ACTTGTTTATTGCAGCTTATAATGGTTACAAATAAAGCAATAGCATCACAAATTTCACAAATAAAGCATT
TTTTTCACTGCATTCTAGTTGTGGTTTGTCCAAACTCATCAATGTATCTTATCATGTCTGTGAGCTGAAG
GTACGCTGTATCTCAGTCAGTCAAGCTAGCCTAGTCCTTAAGAGTCAGCGCGCAGTATTTACTGAAGAGA
GCCTCCGCGTCTTCCAGCGTGCGCCGAAGCTGATCTTCGCTTTTGTGATACAGGCAGCTGCGGGTGAGGG
ATCGCAGAGACCTGTTTTTTATTTTCAGCTCTTGTTCTTGGCCCCTGCTCTGTTGAAATATAGCATACAG
AGTGGGAAAAATCCTGTTTCTAAGCTCGCGGGTCGATACGGGTTCGTTGGGCGCCAGACGCAGCGCTCCT
CCTCCTGCTGCTGCCGCCGCTGTGGATTTCTTGGGCTTTGTCAGAGTCTTGCTATCCGGTCGCCTTTGCT
TCTGTGTGGCCGCTGCTGTTGCTGCCGCTGCCGCCGGTGCAGTATGGGCTGTAGAGATGACGGTAGTAAT
GCAGGATGTTACGGGGGAAGGCCACGCCGTGATGGTAGAGAAGAAAGCGGCGGGCGAAGGAGATGTTGCC
CCCACAGTCTTGCAAGCAAGCAACTATGGCGTTCTTGTGCCCGCGCCATGAGCGGTAGCCTTGGCGCTGT
TGTTGCTCTTGGGCTAACGGCGGCGGCTGCTTGGACTTACCGGCCCTGGTTCCAGTGGTGTCCCATCTAC
GGTTGGGTCGGCGAACGGGCAGTGCCGGCGGCGCCTGAGGAGCGGAGGTTGTAGCCATGCTGGAACCGGT
TGCCGATTTCTGGGGCGCCGGCGAGGGGAATGCGACCGAGGGTGACGGTGTTTCGTCTGACACCTCTTCG
ACCTCGGAAGCTTCCTCGTCTAGGCTCTCCCAGTCTTCCATCATGTCCTCCTCCTCCTCGTCCAAAACCT
CCTCTGCCTGACTGTCCCAGTATTCCTCCTCGTCCGTGGGTGGCGGCGGCAGCTGCAGCTTCTTTTTGGG
TGCCATGGTGGCCCTACCGGTGAACGTTTTTGAACGTTTCTAACGTCTCTCTGGATATTTCGTTCTCCGC
CTCGTGGGCGTTTTTAAGCTCTAAATTGTTAGAAGATTCCTCAGCCAAGATTATGGAGGTCAAAACAGCG
TGGATGGCGTCTCCAGGCGATCTGACGGTTCACTAAACGAGCTCTGCTTATATAGGTCGAGTTTACCACT
CCCTATCAGTGATAGAGAAAAGTGAAAGTCGAGTTTACCACTCCCTATCAGTGATAGAGAAAAGTGAAAG
TCGAGTTTACCACTCCCTATCAGTGATAGAGAAAAGTGAAAGTCGAGTTTACCACTCCCTATCAGTGATA
GAGAAAAGTGAAAGTCGAGTTTACCACTCCCTATCAGTGATAGAGAAAAGTGAAAGTCGAGTTTACCACT
CCCTATCAGTGATAGAGAAAAGTGAAAGTCGAGTTTACCACTCCCTATCAGTGATAGAGAAAAGTGAAAG
TCGAGCTCGCTGGTCGAGTATGTCGAGGTGGCGTGTACGGTGGGAGGCCTATATAAGCAGAGCTCGTTTA
GTGAACCGTCAGATCGCCTGGAGAATTCAGATCTCAGCTGGTCGACCCTAGGTTGTGATACAGGCAGCTG
CGGAGCGTTTGCCGCGCGTTTCTCGTCGCGTCCAAGACCCTCAAAGATTTTTGGCACTTCGTCGAGCGAG
GCGATATCAGGAGAAGGAAGGTACCGCCAGCATGGCCAGTCGGGAAGAGGAGCAGCGCGAAACCACCCCC
GAGCGCGGACGCGGTGCGGCGCGACGTCCACCAACCATGGAGGACGTGTCGTCCCCGTCGCCGTCGCCGC
CGCCTCCCCGCGCGCCCCCAAAAAAGCGGCTGAGGCGGCGGCTCGAGTCCGAGGACGAAGAGGACTCGTC
ACAAGATGCGCTGGTGCCGCGCACACCCAGCCCGCGGCCATCGACCTCGACGGCGGATTTGGCCATTGCG
TCCAAAAAGAAAAAGAAGCGCCCCTCTCCCAAGCCCGAGCGCCCGCCATCCCCAGAGGTGATCGTGGACA
GCGAGGAAGAAAGAGAAGATGTGGCGCTACAAATGGTGGGTTTCAGCAACCCACCGGTGCTAATCAAGCA
CGGCAAGGGAGGTAAGCGCACGGTGCGGCGGCTGAATGAGGACGACCCAGTGGCGCGGGGTATGCGGACG
CAAGAGGAAAAGGAAGAGTCCAGTGAAGCGGAAAGTGAAAGCACGGTGATAAACCCGCTGAGCCTGCCGA
TCGTGTCTGCGTGGGAGAAGGGCATGGAGGCTGCGCGCGCGTTGATGGACAAGTACCACGTGGATAACGA
TCTAAAGGCAAACTTCAAGCTACTGCCTGACCAAGTGGAAGCTCTGGCGGCCGTATGCAAGACCTGGCTA
AACGAGGAGCACCGCGGGTTGCAGCTGACCTTCACCAGCAACAAGACCTTTGTGACGATGATGGGGCGAT
TCCTGCAGGCGTACCTGCAGTCGTTTGCAGAGGTAACCTACAAGCACCACGAGCCCACGGGCTGCGCGTT
GTGGCTGCACCGCTGCGCTGAGATCGAAGGCGAGCTTAAGTGTCTACACGGGAGCATTATGATAAATAAG
GAGCACGTGATTGAAATGGATGTGACGAGCGAAAACGGGCAGCGCGCGCTGAAGGAGCAGTCTAGCAAGG
CCAAGATCGTGAAGAACCGGTGGGGCCGAAATGTGGTGCAGATCTCCAACACCGACGCAAGGTGCTGCGT
GCATGACGCGGCCTGTCCGGCCAATCAGTTTTCCGGCAAGTCTTGCGGCATGTTCTTCTCTGAAGGCGCA
AAGGCTCAGGTGGCTTTTAAGCAGATCAAGGCTTTCATGCAGGCGCTGTATCCTAACGCCCAGACCGGGC
ACGGTCACCTTCTGATGCCACTACGGTGCGAGTGCAACTCAAAGCCTGGGCATGCACCCTTTTTGGGAAG
GCAGCTACCAAAGTTGACTCCGTTCGCCCTGAGCAACGCGGAGGACCTGGACGCGGATCTGATCTCCGAC
AAGAGCGTGCTGGCCAGCGTGCACCACCCGGCGCTGATAGTGTTCCAGTGCTGCAACCCTGTGTATCGCA
ACTCGCGCGCGCAGGGCGGAGGCCCCAACTGCGACTTCAAGATATCGGCGCCCGACCTGCTAAACGCGTT
GGTGATGGTGCGCAGCCTGTGGAGTGAAAACTTCACCGAGCTGCCGCGGATGGTTGTGCCTGAGTTTAAG
TGGAGCACTAAACACCAGTATCGCAACGTGTCCCTGCCAGTGGCGCATAGCGATGCGCGGCAGAACCCCT
TTGATTTTTAAACGGCGCAGACGGCAAGATGCCATTTATCTATTTTACTGTGCCTTCTAGTTGCCAGCCA
TCTGTTGTTTGCCCCTCCCCCGTGCCTTCCTTGACCCTGGAAGGTGCCACTCCCACTGTCCTTTCCTAAT
AAAATGAGGAAATTGCATCGCATTGTCTGAGTAGGTGTCATTCTATTCTGGGGGGTGGGGTGGGGCAGGA
CAGCAAGGGGGAGGATTGGGAACACAATAGCAGGCATGCTGGGGATGCGGTGGGCTCTATGGCCATTCCT
GTAGACAACTTGTTTATTGCAGCTTATAATGGTTACAAATAAAGCAATAGCATCACAAATTTCACAAATA
AAGCATTTTTTTCACTGCATTCTAGTTGTGGTTTGTCCAAACTCATCAATGTATCTTATCATGTCTGTGA
GCTGAAGGTACGCTGTATCTCAGTCAGTCAAGCTAGCCTACTTGTACAACTCGTCCATACCCAGGGTAAT
TCCGGCTGCGGTCACGAACTCAAGAAGCACCATGTGATCCCTCTTCTCGTTGGGATCCTTGCTCAGCTTG
GACTGGTAGCTCAGGTAGTGGTTGTCGGGCAGCAGCACGGGGCCGTCGCCGATGGGGGTGTTCTGCTGGT
AGTGGTCGGCGAGCTGCACGCTGCCGTCCTCGATGTTGTGGCGGATCTTGAAGTTCACCTTGATGCCGTT
CTTCTGCTTGTCGGCCATGATATAGACGTTGTGGCTGTTGTAGTTGTACTCCAGCTTGTGCCCCAGGATG
TTGCCGTCCTCCTTGAAGTCGATGCCCTTCAGCTCGATGCGGTTCACCAGGGTGTCGCCCTCGAACTTCA
CCTCGGCGCGGGTCTTGTAGTTGCCGTCGTCCTTGAAGAAGATGGTGCGCTCCTGGACGTAGCCTTCGGG
CATGGCGGACTTGAAGAAGTCGTGCTGCTTCATGTGGTCGGGGTAGCGGGCGAAGCACATCAGGCCGTAG
CCGAAGGTGGTCACGAGGGTGGGCCAGGGCACGGGCAGCTTGCCGGTGGTGCAGATGAACTTCAGGGTCA
GCTTGCCGTAGGTGGCATCGCCCTCGCCCTCGCCGGACACGCTGAACTTGTGGCCGTTTACGTCGCCGTC
CAGCTCGACCAGGATGGGCACCACCCCGGTGAACAGCTCCTCGCCCTTGCTCACCATGGTGGCCCTACCG
GTGAACGTTTTTGAACGTTTCTAACGTCTCTCTGGATATTTCGTTCTCCGCCTCGTGGGCGTTTTTAAGC
TCTAAATTGTTAGAAGATTCCTCAGCCAAGATGACGTCTTAATTAAGAAGTCTACAGGAATGGAGAGGAT
TAGAGGATCGTCTCGTGTATGGCCCCCATTATATACCCTCTAGAGCGCTATTTCCCTAAATGTAACAGTC
ACGTCGGTTATATTCAATCCCTAATTGTAACACTCACGTGGGTTATATACAATCCCTAAATGTAACAGTC
ACGTCGGTTATATTCAATCGTACCAAGACTTCGAATTCGGATCCTGCTCGACTAGAGCTTGCGGAACCCT
TCGAACATGCGTCAATTTTACGCAGACTATCTTTCTAGGGTTAAATCAGTCAGGTACATAATGGATCTTT
GGGTCGCCCTATAGTGAGTCGTATTACAATTCACTGGCCGTCGTTTTACAACGTCGTGACTGGGAAAACC
CTGGCGTTACCCAACTTAATCGCCTTGCAGCACATCCCCCTTTCGCCAGCTGGCGTAATAGCGAAGAGGC
CCGCACCGATCGCCCTTCCCAACAGTTGCGCAGCCTGAATGGCGAATGGCAAATTGTAAGCGTTAATATT
TTGTTAAAATTCGCGTTAAATTTTTGTTAAATCAGCTCATTTTTTAACCAATAGGCCGAAATCGGCAAAA
TCCCTTATAAATCAAAAGAATAGACCGAGATAGGGT
[37 nt withheld, positions 6337-6373]
AAAGAACGTGGACTCCAACGTCAAAGG
[49 nt withheld, positions 6401-6449]
T
[91 nt withheld, positions 6451-6541]
G
[124 nt withheld, positions 6543-6666]
CAGGTGGCACTTTTCGGGGAAATGTGCGCGGAACCCCTATTTGTTTATTTTTCTAAATACATTCAAATAT
GTATCCGCTCATGAGACAATAACCCTGATAAATGCTTCAATAATATTGAAAAAGGAAGAGTATGAGTATT
CAACATTTCCGTGTCGCCCTTATTCCCTTTTTTGCGGCATTTTGCCTTCCTGTTTTTGCTCACCCAGAAA
CGCTGGTGAAAGTAAAAGATGCTGAAGATCAGTTGGGTGCACGAGTGGGTTACATCGAACTGGATCTCAA
CAGCGGTAAGATCCTTGAGAGTTTTCGCCCCGAAGAACGTTTTCCAATGATGAGCACTTTTAAAGTTCTG
CTATGTGGCGCGGTATTATCCCGTATTGACGCCGGGCAAGAGCAACTCGGTCGCCGCATACACTATTCTC
AGAATGACTTGGTTGAGTACTCACCAGTCACAGAAAAGCATCTTACGGATGGCATGACAGTAAGAGAATT
ATGCAGTGCTGCCATAACCATGAGTGATAACACTGCGGCCAACTTACTTCTGACAACGATCGGAGGACCG
AAGGAGCTAACCGCTTTTTTGCACAACATGGGGGATCATGTAACTCGCCTTGATCGTTGGGAACCGGAGC
TGAATGAAGCCATACCAAACGACGAGCGTGACACCACGATGCCTGTAGCAATGGCAACAACGTTGCGCAA
ACTATTAACTGGCGAACTACTTACTCTAGCTTCCCGGCAACAATTAATAGACTGGATGGAGGCGGATAAA
GTTGCAGGACCACTTCTGCGCTCGTCCCTTCCGGCTGGCTGGTTTATTGCTGATAAATCTGGAGCCGGTG
AGCGTGGGTCTCGCGGTATCATTGCAGCACTGGGGCCAGATGGTAAGCCCTCCCGTATCGTAGTTATCTA
CACGACGGGGAGTCAGGCAACTATGGATGAACGAAATAGACAGATCGCTGAGATAGGTGCCTCACTGATT
AAGCATTGGTAACTGTCAGACCAAGTTTACTCATATATACTTTAGATTGATTTAAAACTTCATTTTTAAT
TTAAAAGGATCTAGGTGAAGATCCTTTTTGATAATCTCATGACCAAAATCCCTTAACGTGAGTTTTCGTT
CCACTGAGCGTCAGACCCCGTAGAAAAGATCAAAGGATCTTCTTGAGATCCTTTTTTTCTGCGCGTAATC
TGCTGCTTGCAAACAAAAAAACCACCGCTACCAGCGGTGGTTTGTTTGCCGGATCAAGAGCTACCAACTC
TTTTTCCGAAGGTAACTGGCTTCAGCAGAGCGCAGATACCAAATACTGTTCTTCTAGTGTAGCCGTAGTT
AGGCCACCACTTCAAGAACTCTGTAGCACCGCCTACATACCTCGCTCTGCTAATCCTGTTACCAGTGGCT
GCTGCCAGTGGCGATAAGTCGTGTCTTACCGGGTTGGACTCAAGACGATAGTTACCGGATAAGGCGCAGC
GGTCGGGCTGAACGGGGGGTTCGTGCACACAGCCCAGCTTGGAGCGAACGACCTACACCGAACTGAGATA
CCTACAGCGTGAGCTATGAGAAAGCGCCACGCTTCCCGAAGGGAGAAAGGCGGACAGGTATCCGGTAAGC
GGCAGGGTCGGAACAGGAGAGCGCACGAGGGAGCTTCCAGGGGGAAACGCCTGGTATCTTTATAGTCCTG
TCGGGTTTCGCCACCTCTGACTTGAGCGTCGATTTTTGTGATGCTCGTCAGGGGGGCGGAGCCTATGGAA
AAACGCCAGCAACGCGGCCTTTTTACGGTTCCTGGCCTTTTGCTGGCCTTTTGCTCACATGTTCTTTCCT
GCGTTATCCCCTGATTCTGTGGATAACCGTATTACCGCCTTTGAGTGAGCTGATACCGCTCGCCGCAGCC
GAACGACCGAGCGCAGCGAGTCAGTGAGCGAGGAAGCGGAAGAGCGCCCAATAC
